>Addgene plasmid #168038 | pET28a-CTLA4-FLN-ELP-His-ybbr | addgene full sequence | sequence record 334767 | Addgene NGS Result
GAATGGG
[124 nt withheld, positions 8-131]
C
[91 nt withheld, positions 133-223]
A
[49 nt withheld, positions 225-273]
CCTTTGACGTTGGAGTCCACGTTCTTT
[37 nt withheld, positions 301-337]
ACCCTATCTCGGTCTATTCTTTTGATTTATAAGGGATTTTGCCGATTTCGGCCTATTGGTTAAAAAATGA
GCTGATTTAACAAAAATTTAACGCGAATTTTAACAAAATATTAACGCTTACAATTTAGGTGGCACTTTTC
GGGGAAATGTGCGCGGAACCCCTATTTGTTTATTTTTCTAAATACATTCAAATATGTATCCGCTCATGAA
TTAATTCTTAGAAAAACTCATCGAGCATCAAATGAAACTGCAATTTATTCATATCAGGATTATCAATACC
ATATTTTTGAAAAAGCCGTTTCTGTAATGAAGGAGAAAACTCACCGAGGCAGTTCCATAGGATGGCAAGA
TCCTGGTATCGGTCTGCGATTCCGACTCGTCCAACATCAATACAACCTATTAATTTCCCCTCGTCAAAAA
TAAGGTTATCAAGTGAGAAATCACCATGAGTGACGACTGAATCCGGTGAGAATGGCAAAAGTTTATGCAT
TTCTTTCCAGACTTGTTCAACAGGCCAGCCATTACGCTCGTCATCAAAATCACTCGCATCAACCAAACCG
TTATTCATTCGTGATTGCGCCTGAGCGAGACGAAATACGCGATCGCTGTTAAAAGGACAATTACAAACAG
GAATCGAATGCAACCGGCGCAGGAACACTGCCAGCGCATCAACAATATTTTCACCTGAATCAGGATATTC
TTCTAATACCTGGAATGCTGTTTTCCCGGGGATCGCAGTGGTGAGTAACCATGCATCATCAGGAGTACGG
ATAAAATGCTTGATGGTCGGAAGAGGCATAAATTCCGTCAGCCAGTTTAGTCTGACCATCTCATCTGTAA
CATCATTGGCAACGCTACCTTTGCCATGTTTCAGAAACAACTCTGGCGCATCGGGCTTCCCATACAATCG
ATAGATTGTCGCACCTGATTGCCCGACATTATCGCGAGCCCATTTATACCCATATAAATCAGCATCCATG
TTGGAATTTAATCGCGGCCTAGAGCAAGACGTTTCCCGTTGAATATGGCTCATAACACCCCTTGTATTAC
TGTTTATGTAAGCAGACAGTTTTATTGTTCATGACCAAAATCCCTTAACGTGAGTTTTCGTTCCACTGAG
CGTCAGACCCCGTAGAAAAGATCAAAGGATCTTCTTGAGATCCTTTTTTTCTGCGCGTAATCTGCTGCTT
GCAAACAAAAAAACCACCGCTACCAGCGGTGGTTTGTTTGCCGGATCAAGAGCTACCAACTCTTTTTCCG
AAGGTAACTGGCTTCAGCAGAGCGCAGATACCAAATACTGTCCTTCTAGTGTAGCCGTAGTTAGGCCACC
ACTTCAAGAACTCTGTAGCACCGCCTACATACCTCGCTCTGCTAATCCTGTTACCAGTGGCTGCTGCCAG
TGGCGATAAGTCGTGTCTTACCGGGTTGGACTCAAGACGATAGTTACCGGATAAGGCGCAGCGGTCGGGC
TGAACGGGGGGTTCGTGCACACAGCCCAGCTTGGAGCGAACGACCTACACCGAACTGAGATACCTACAGC
GTGAGCTATGAGAAAGCGCCACGCTTCCCGAAGGGAGAAAGGCGGACAGGTATCCGGTAAGCGGCAGGGT
CGGAACAGGAGAGCGCACGAGGGAGCTTCCAGGGGGAAACGCCTGGTATCTTTATAGTCCTGTCGGGTTT
CGCCACCTCTGACTTGAGCGTCGATTTTTGTGATGCTCGTCAGGGGGGCGGAGCCTATGGAAAAACGCCA
GCAACGCGGCCTTTTTACGGTTCCTGGCCTTTTGCTGGCCTTTTGCTCACATGTTCTTTCCTGCGTTATC
CCCTGATTCTGTGGATAACCGTATTACCGCCTTTGAGTGAGCTGATACCGCTCGCCGCAGCCGAACGACC
GAGCGCAGCGAGTCAGTGAGCGAGGAAGCGGAAGAGCGCCTGATGCGGTATTTTCTCCTTACGCATCTGT
GCGGTATTTCACACCGCAATGGTGCACTCTCAGTACAATCTGCTCTGATGCCGCATAGTTAAGCCAGTAT
ACACTCCGCTATCGCTACGTGACTGGGTCATGGCTGCGCCCCGACACCCGCCAACACCCGCTGACGCGCC
CTGACGGGCTTGTCTGCTCCCGGCATCCGCTTACAGACAAGCTGTGACCGTCTCCGGGAGCTGCATGTGT
CAGAGGTTTTCACCGTCATCACCGAAACGCGCGAGGCAGCTGCGGTAAAGCTCATCAGCGTGGTCGTGAA
GCGATTCACAGATGTCTGCCTGTTCATCCGCGTCCAGCTCGTTGAGTTTCTCCAGAAGCGTTAATGTCTG
GCTTCTGATAAAGCGGGCCATGTTAAGGGCGGTTTTTTCCTGTTTGGTCACTGATGCCTCCGTGTAAGGG
GGATTTCTGTTCATGGGGGTAATGATACCGATGAAACGAGAGAGGATGCTCACGATACGGGTTACTGATG
ATGAACATGCCCGGTTACTGGAACGTTGTGAGGGTAAACAACTGGCGGTATGGATGCGGCGGGACCAGAG
AAAAATCACTCAGGGTCAATGCCAGCGCTTCGTTAATACAGATGTAGGTGTTCCACAGGGTAGCCAGCAG
CATCCTGCGATGCAGATCCGGAACATAATGGTGCAGGGCGCTGACTTCCGCGTTTCCAGACTTTACGAAA
CACGGAAACCGAAGACCATTCATGTTGTTGCTCAGGTCGCAGACGTTTTGCAGCAGCAGTCGCTTCACGT
TCGCTCGCGTATCGGTGATTCATTCTGCTAACCAGTAAGGCAACCCCGCCAGCCTAGCCGGGTCCTCAAC
GACAGGAGCACGATCATGCGCACCCGTGGGGCCGCCATGCCGGCGATAATGGCCTGCTTCTCGCCGAAAC
GTTTGGTGGCGGGACCAGTGACGAAGGCTTGAGCGAGGGCGTGCAAGATTCCGAATACCGCAAGCGACAG
GCCGATCATCGTCGCGCTCCAGCGAAAGCGGTCCTCGCCGAAAATGACCCAGAGCGCTGCCGGCACCTGT
CCTACGAGTTGCATGATAAAGAAGACAGTCATAAGTGCGGCGACGATAGTCATGCCCCGCGCCCACCGGA
AGGAGCTGACTGGGTTGAAGGCTCTCAAGGGCATCGGTCGAGATCCCGGTGCCTAATGAGTGAGCTAACT
TACATTAATTGCGTTGCGCTCACTGCCCGCTTTCCAGTCGGGAAACCTGTCGTGCCAGCTGCATTAATGA
ATCGGCCAACGCGCGGGGAGAGGCGGTTTGCGTATTGGGCGCCAGGGTGGTTTTTCTTTTCACCAGTGAG
ACGGGCAACAGCTGATTGCCCTTCACCGCCTGGCCCTGAGAGAGTTGCAGCAAGCGGTCCACGCTGGTTT
GCCCCAGCAGGCGAAAATCCTGTTTGATGGTGGTTAACGGCGGGATATAACATGAGCTGTCTTCGGTATC
GTCGTATCCCACTACCGAGATATCCGCACCAACGCGCAGCCCGGACTCGGTAATGGCGCGCATTGCGCCC
AGCGCCATCTGATCGTTGGCAACCAGCATCGCAGTGGGAACGATGCCCTCATTCAGCATTTGCATGGTTT
GTTGAAAACCGGACATGGCACTCCAGTCGCCTTCCCGTTCCGCTATCGGCTGAATTTGATTGCGAGTGAG
ATATTTATGCCAGCCAGCCAGACGCAGACGCGCCGAGACAGAACTTAATGGGCCCGCTAACAGCGCGATT
TGCTGGTGACCCAATGCGACCAGATGCTCCACGCCCAGTCGCGTACCGTCTTCATGGGAGAAAATAATAC
TGTTGATGGGTGTCTGGTCAGAGACATCAAGAAATAACGCCGGAACATTAGTGCAGGCAGCTTCCACAGC
AATGGCATCCTGGTCATCCAGCGGATAGTTAATGATCAGCCCACTGACGCGTTGCGCGAGAAGATTGTGC
ACCGCCGCTTTACAGGCTTCGACGCCGCTTCGTTCTACCATCGACACCACCACGCTGGCACCCAGTTGAT
CGGCGCGAGATTTAATCGCCGCGACAATTTGCGACGGCGCGTGCAGGGCCAGACTGGAGGTGGCAACGCC
AATCAGCAACGACTGTTTGCCCGCCAGTTGTTGTGCCACGCGGTTGGGAATGTAATTCAGCTCCGCCATC
GCCGCTTCCACTTTTTCCCGCGTTTTCGCAGAAACGTGGCTGGCCTGGTTCACCACGCGGGAAACGGTCT
GATAAGAGACACCGGCATACTCTGCGACATCGTATAACGTTACTGGTTTCACATTCACCACCCTGAATTG
ACTCTCTTCCGGGCGCTATCATGCCATACCGCGAAAGGTTTTGCGCCATTCGATGGTGTCCGGGATCTCG
ACGCTCTCCCTTATGCGACTCCTGCATTAGGAAGCAGCCCAGTAGTAGGTTGAGGCCGTTGAGCACCGCC
GCCGCAAGGAATGGTGCATGCAAGGAGATGGCGCCCAACAGTCCCCCGGCCACGGGGCCTGCCACCATAC
CCACGCCGAAACAAGCGCTCATGAGCCCGAAGTGGCGAGCCCGATCTTCCCCATCGGTGATGTCGGCGAT
ATAGGCGCCAGCAACCGCACCTGTGGCGCCGGTGATGCCGGCCACGATGCGTCCGGCGTAGAGGATCGAG
ATCTCGATCCCGCGAAATTAATACGACTCACTATAGGGGAATTGTGAGCGGATAACAATTCCCCTGTAGA
AATAATTTTGTTTAACTTTAAGAAGGAGATATACATATGCATGTTGCACAGCCTGCAGTTGTTCTGGCAA
GCAGCCGTGGTATTGCAAGCTTTGTTTGTGAATATGCAAGTCCGGGTAAAGCAACCGAAGTTCGTGTTAC
CGTTCTGCGTCAGGCAGATAGCCAGGTTACCGAAGTTTGTGCAGCAACCTATATGATGGGTAATGAACTG
ACCTTTCTGGATGATAGCATTTGTACCGGCACCAGCAGCGGTAATCAGGTTAATCTGACCATTCAGGGTC
TGCGTGCAATGGATACCGGTCTGTATATTTGTAAAGTCGAGCTGATGTATCCGCCTCCGTATTATCTTGG
TATTGGTAATGGCACCCAGATCTATGTTATTGATCCGGAACCTGGTAGCGGTAGCGGTTCAGGTAGCGCT
GACCCGGAAAAATCTTACGCTGAAGGTCCGGGTCTGGACGGTGGTGAATCCTTCCAGCCGTCTAAATTCA
AAATCCACGCTGTTGACCCGGACGGTGTTCACCGTACCGACGGTGGTGACGGTTTCGTTGTTACCATCGA
AGGTCCGGCTCCGGTTGACCCGGTTATGGTTGACAACGGTGACGGTACCTACGACGTTGAATTCGAACCG
AAAGAAGCTGGTGACTACGTTATCAACCTGACCCTGGACGGTGACAACGTTAACGGTTTCCCGAAAACCG
TTACCGTTAAACCGGCTCCGGGCTCCGGTTCTGGTTCCCACGGCGTGGGTGTTCCAGGTATGGGTGTGCC
TGGTGTTGGTGTTCCTGGCGTTGGCGTGCCAGGTGTGGGAGTACCAGGCGTAGGCGTTCCCGGTGTAGGC
GTGCCTGGCGTCGGTGTACCCGGTGTCGGAGTCCCTGGTGAAGGTGTGCCAGGCGAAGGTGTGCCGGGCG
TGGGTGTTCCAGGTATGGGTGTGCCTGGTGTTGGTGTTCCTGGCGTTGGCGTGCCAGGTGTGGGAGTACC
AGGCGTAGGCGTTCCCGGTGTAGGCGTGCCTGGCGTCGGTGTACCCGGTGTCGGAGTCCCTGGTGAAGGT
GTGCCAGGCGAAGGTGTGCCGGGCGTGGGTGTTCCAGGTATGGGTGTGCCTGGTGTTGGTGTTCCTGGCG
TTGGCGTGCCAGGTGTGGGAGTACCAGGCGTAGGCGTTCCCGGTGTAGGCGTGCCTGGCGTCGGTGTACC
CGGTGTCGGAGTCCCTGGTGAAGGTGTGCCAGGCGAAGGTGTGCCGGGCTGGCGCGGTCATCATCATCAC
CATCATGGTAGCGACTCTCTGGAATTCATCGCTTCTAAACTGGCTTAACTCGAGTAAGATCCGGCTGCTA
ACAAAGCCCGAAAGGAAGCTGAGTTGGCTGCTGCCACCGCTGAGCAATAACTAGCATAACCCCTTGGGGC
CTCTAAACGGGTCTTGAGGGGTTTTTTGCTGAAAGGAGGAACTATATCCGGATTGGC
Features (pLannotate 1.2.2; 19 found; start..end, strand, type, name):
      8..436     +  rep_origin     f1 ori (sequence partly withheld): f1 bacteriophage origin of replication; arrow indicates direction of (+) strand synthesis
    489..546     +  promoter       AmpR promoter (fragment): bla
    555..1370    -  CDS            KanR: aminoglycoside phosphotransferase; aph(3')-Ia; confers resistance to kanamycin in bacteria or G418 (Geneticin®) in eukaryotes
   1492..2080    +  rep_origin     ori: high-copy-number ColE1/pMB1/pBR322/pUC origin of replication
   2266..2405    -  misc_feature   bom: basis of mobility region from pBR322
   2507..2698    -  CDS            rop: Rop protein, which maintains plasmids at low copy number; rop
   2715..3095    +  CDS            YPB1_ECOLX: Protein predicted: Swiss-Prot protein existence level 4. From Escherichia coli.
   3167..3458    -  CDS            TcR (fragment): tetracycline efflux protein; tet; confers resistance to tetracycline
   3473..3494    -  protein_bind   CAP binding site: CAP binding activates transcription in the presence of cAMP. E. coli catabolite activator protein
   3507..4589    -  CDS            lacI: lac repressor; lacI; The lac repressor binds to the lac operator to inhibit transcription in E. coli. This inhibition can be relieved by adding lactose or isopropyl-β-D-thiogalactopyranoside (IPTG).
   4590..4667    -  promoter       lacI promoter: lacI
   4675..4954    -  CDS            TcR (fragment): tetracycline efflux protein; tet; confers resistance to tetracycline
   4976..4994    +  promoter       T7 promoter: promoter for bacteriophage T7 RNA polymerase
   4995..5019    +  protein_bind   lac operator: The lac repressor binds to the lac operator to inhibit transcription in E. coli. This inhibition can be relieved by adding lactose or isopropyl-β-D-thiogalactopyranoside (IPTG). lac repressor encoded by lacI
   5034..5056    +  RBS            RBS: efficient ribosome binding site from bacteriophage T7 gene 10 (Olins and Rangwala, 1989)
   5064..5420    +  CDS            CTLA4 (fragment): CTLA4_HUMAN - Also known as CD152. Experimental evidence at protein level: Swiss-Prot protein existence level 1. Inhibitory receptor acting as a major negative regulator of T-cell responses. The affinity of CTLA4 for its natural B7 family ligands, CD80 and CD86, is considerably stronger than the affinity of their cognate stimulatory coreceptor CD28. From Homo sapiens (Human).
   5418..5747    +  CDS            abpC (fragment): GELA_DICDI - Experimental evidence at protein level: Swiss-Prot protein existence level 1. F-actin cross-linking protein. From Dictyostelium discoideum (Slime mold).
   6351..6400    +  CDS            SET1 (fragment): solubility-enhancement tag derived from T7 phage gene 10B
   6408..6455    +  terminator     T7 terminator: transcription terminator for bacteriophage T7 RNA polymerase
