[The description below was written by a language model from this plasmid's Addgene catalogue record and pLannotate feature annotations shown in this document.]
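Description:
pET28a-CTLA4-FLN-ELP-His-ybbr is a bacterial expression plasmid of about 6.5 kb built on the pET28a backbone, designed to produce a human CTLA-4 fusion protein in E. coli. It is maintained through a ColE1/pBR322-type origin together with the rop gene and bom region, consistent with its listing as low copy, and is selected with kanamycin via the aph(3')-Ia (KanR) gene. An f1 origin is also present. The short tetracycline-resistance fragments, the partial AmpR promoter and a predicted E. coli ORF in the annotation appear to be backbone remnants or homology hits rather than functional parts.

Expression is driven by the T7 promoter followed by a lac operator and the T7 gene 10 ribosome binding site, with a T7 terminator downstream. The plasmid-borne lacI gene supplies repressor, so transcription depends on a host providing T7 RNA polymerase and is inducible with IPTG. The annotated CTLA4 segment is only a fragment of the gene, roughly 360 bp, rather than the full-length receptor. It is fused directly to a portion of Dictyostelium abpC (gelation factor), which corresponds to the ddFLN4 domain listed with a C18S substitution. According to the record, this is followed by a threefold elastin-like polypeptide (ELP) linker, a 6x His tag and a ybbR tag, although these were not called by the automated annotation. The small SET1 hit near the terminator is probably backbone sequence. In this design, ddFLN4 serves as the "fingerprint" domain named in the record, the ELP acts as a flexible spacer, the His tag allows affinity purification, and the ybbR tag permits site-specific enzymatic attachment at the C terminus. The associated publication concerns mechanical pulling geometries of an anticalin/CTLA-4 complex, pointing to use in single-molecule force measurements.
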