Addgene plasmid #168038: pET28a-CTLA4-FLN-ELP-His-ybbr
Purpose: Expresses CTLA-4 with FLN fingerprint domain, ELP linker, 6x-His tag and ybbr tag at the C terminus
Depositing lab: Michael Nash. Depositing organization: University of Basel. Publication: Mapping Mechanostable Pulling Geometries of a Therapeutic Anticalin/CTLA-4 Protein Complex. Liu Z, Moreira RA, Dujmovic A, Liu H, Yang B, Poma AB, Nash MA. Nano Lett. 2022 Jan 12;22(1):179-187. doi: 10.1021/acs.nanolett.1c03584. Epub 2021 Dec 17. PubMed 34918516.
Backbone
  Vector backbone: pET28a
  Backbone size w/o insert (bp): 5222
  Total vector size (bp): 6488
  Vector type: Bacterial Expression
Growth in bacteria
  Bacterial resistance: Kanamycin, 50 μg/mL
  Growth temperature: 37°C
  Growth strain: DH5alpha
  Copy number: Low Copy
Gene/Insert
  Gene/Insert name: Cytotoxic T-lymphocyte associated protein 4 (alt name: CTLA-4)
  Species: H. sapiens (human)
  Insert size (bp): 1266
  Entrez Gene: CTLA4 (a.k.a. ALPS5, CD, CD152, CELIAC3, CTLA-4, GRD4, GSE, IDDM12)
  Promoter: T7 promoter
  Tag / fusion protein: ddFLN4 (C18S) (C terminal on insert); 3x ELP linker (C terminal on insert); 6x Histag (C terminal on insert); ybbr tag (C terminal on insert)
  Cloning method: Gibson Cloning
  Sequencing primers: 5′ T7 promoter; 3′ T7 terminator
Terms and licenses: Academic/Nonprofit Terms; Industry Terms: Not Available to Industry
How to cite: pET28a-CTLA4-FLN-ELP-His-ybbr was a gift from Michael Nash (Addgene plasmid # 168038 ; http://n2t.net/addgene:168038 ; RRID:Addgene_168038)
